Addgene plasmid #242832: EGFP-FGD3
Purpose: Encodes human FGD3 and N-terminal EGFP tag
Depositing lab: Cheng-han Yu. Depositing organization: University of Hong Kong. Publication: PI(3,4,5)P3-mediated Cdc42 activation regulates macrophage podosome assembly. Qi Y, Yu CH. Cell Mol Life Sci. 2025 Mar 24;82(1):127. doi: 10.1007/s00018-025-05664-2. PubMed 40126693.
Backbone
  Vector backbone: pCS EGFP DEST
  Vector type: Mammalian Expression
Growth in bacteria
  Bacterial resistance: Ampicillin, 100 μg/mL
  Growth temperature: 37°C
  Growth strain: DH5alpha
  Copy number: High Copy
Gene/Insert
  Gene/Insert name: FGD3
  Species: H. sapiens (human)
  Mutation: N/A
  Entrez Gene: FGD3 (a.k.a. ZFYVE5, FLJ00004, MGC117260)
  Tag / fusion protein: EGFP (N terminal on backbone)
  Cloning method: Gateway Cloning
Terms and licenses: Academic/Nonprofit Terms; Industry Terms: Not Available to Industry
How to cite: EGFP-FGD3 was a gift from Cheng-han Yu (Addgene plasmid # 242832 ; http://n2t.net/addgene:242832 ; RRID:Addgene_242832)
