[The description below was written by a language model from this plasmid's Addgene catalogue record and pLannotate feature annotations shown in this document.]
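Description:
EGFP-FGD3 is a mammalian expression plasmid of about 7.1 kb built on the pCS EGFP DEST Gateway destination backbone. It encodes human FGD3 (also known as ZFYVE5) fused at its N-terminus to EGFP. The plasmid is propagated in E. coli through a high-copy ColE1/pUC-type origin and selected with ampicillin via the β-lactamase gene under its own promoter. An f1 phage origin is also present, along with remnants of the lac region (lacI and lacZα fragments, CAP site, lac promoter and operator) carried over from the parental cloning vector.

The expression cassette lies on the minus strand of the sequenced record. It is driven by the simian cytomegalovirus IE94 enhancer/promoter, which gives strong constitutive transcription in mammalian cells. An SP6 promoter sits between the CMV element and the coding region and could serve for in vitro synthesis of sense RNA. The EGFP coding sequence comes next, followed by a short multiple-cloning-site remnant and then the FGD3 open reading frame flanked by attB1 and attB2. These sites are the scars of the Gateway recombination that placed the gene into the destination vector. The annotated SV40 polyadenylation signal sits just beyond attB2, although it is listed on the opposite strand. T7 (partial) and T3 promoters lie beyond the 3′ end of the cassette. No mutation of FGD3 is recorded.

FGD3 is annotated as a likely guanine nucleotide exchange factor for Cdc42 that influences filopodia formation, the actin cytoskeleton and cell shape. The green fluorescent fusion allows the protein's localisation and dynamics to be followed in transfected cells. The associated work concerns PI(3,4,5)P3-mediated Cdc42 activation in macrophage podosome assembly.
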