Features (pLannotate 1.2.2; 19 found; start..end, strand, type, name):
      1..589     +  rep_origin     ori: high-copy-number ColE1/pMB1/pBR322/pUC origin of replication
    772..864     +  CDS            lacI (fragment): lac repressor; lacI; The lac repressor binds to the lac operator to inhibit transcription in E. coli. This inhibition can be relieved by adding lactose or isopropyl-β-D-thiogalactopyranoside (IPTG).
    877..898     +  protein_bind   CAP binding site: CAP binding activates transcription in the presence of cAMP. E. coli catabolite activator protein
    913..943     +  promoter       lac promoter: promoter for the E. coli lac operon
    951..967     +  protein_bind   lac operator: The lac repressor binds to the lac operator to inhibit transcription in E. coli. This inhibition can be relieved by adding lactose or isopropyl-β-D-thiogalactopyranoside (IPTG). lac repressor encoded by lacI
   1012..1030    +  promoter       T3 promoter: promoter for bacteriophage T3 RNA polymerase
   1143..1277    +  polyA_signal   SV40 poly(A) signal: SV40 polyadenylation signal
   1282..1299    +  promoter       T7 promoter (fragment): promoter for bacteriophage T7 RNA polymerase
   1316..1340    +  protein_bind   attB2: mutant version of attB; recombination site for the Gateway® BP reaction BP Clonase™
   1348..3522    -  CDS            FGD3: FGD3_HUMAN - Also known as ZFYVE5. Experimental evidence at protein level: Swiss-Prot protein existence level 1. Promotes the formation of filopodia. May activate CDC42, a member of the Ras-like family of Rho- and Rac proteins, by exchanging bound GDP for free GTP. Plays a role in regulating the actin cytoskeleton and cell shape (By similarity). From Homo sapiens (Human).
   3528..3552    -  protein_bind   attB1: mutant version of attB; recombination site for the Gateway® BP reaction BP Clonase™
   3556..3573    -  misc_feature   MCS (fragment): multiple cloning site
   3574..4290    -  CDS            EGFP: EGFP is a basic (constitutively fluorescent) green fluorescent protein published in 1996, derived from Aequorea victoria. It is reported to be a rapidly-maturing weak dimer with moderate acid sensitivity.
   4362..4380    -  promoter       SP6 promoter: promoter for bacteriophage SP6 RNA polymerase
   4415..5392    -  promoter       CMV IE94 promoter: enhancer/promoter region of simian cytomegalovirus major immediate early transcription unit IE94
   5399..5465    +  CDS            lacZα (fragment): LacZα fragment of β-galactosidase; lacZ fragment
   5470..5898    +  rep_origin     f1 ori (sequence partly withheld): f1 bacteriophage origin of replication; arrow indicates direction of (+) strand synthesis
   5951..6055    +  promoter       AmpR promoter: bla
   6056..6916    +  CDS            AmpR: β-lactamase; bla; confers resistance to ampicillin, carbenicillin, and related antibiotics
>Addgene plasmid #242832 | EGFP-FGD3 | addgene full sequence | sequence record 486261 | Addgene NGS Result
TTGAGATCCTTTTTTTCTGCGCGTAATCTGCTGCTTGCAAACAAAAAAACCACCGCTACCAGCGGTGGTT
TGTTTGCCGGATCAAGAGCTACCAACTCTTTTTCCGAAGGTAACTGGCTTCAGCAGAGCGCAGATACCAA
ATACTGTTCTTCTAGTGTAGCCGTAGTTAGGCCACCACTTCAAGAACTCTGTAGCACCGCCTACATACCT
CGCTCTGCTAATCCTGTTACCAGTGGCTGCTGCCAGTGGCGATAAGTCGTGTCTTACCGGGTTGGACTCA
AGACGATAGTTACCGGATAAGGCGCAGCGGTCGGGCTGAACGGGGGGTTCGTGCACACAGCCCAGCTTGG
AGCGAACGACCTACACCGAACTGAGATACCTACAGCGTGAGCTATGAGAAAGCGCCACGCTTCCCGAAGG
GAGAAAGGCGGACAGGTATCCGGTAAGCGGCAGGGTCGGAACAGGAGAGCGCACGAGGGAGCTTCCAGGG
GGAAACGCCTGGTATCTTTATAGTCCTGTCGGGTTTCGCCACCTCTGACTTGAGCGTCGATTTTTGTGAT
GCTCGTCAGGGGGGCGGAGCCTATGGAAAAACGCCAGCAACGCGGCCTTTTTACGGTTCCTGGCCTTTTG
CTGGCCTTTTGCTCACATGTTCTTTCCTGCGTTATCCCCTGATTCTGTGGATAACCGTATTACCGCCTTT
GAGTGAGCTGATACCGCTCGCCGCAGCCGAACGACCGAGCGCAGCGAGTCAGTGAGCGAGGAAGCGGAAG
AGCGCCCAATACGCAAACCGCCTCTCCCCGCGCGTTGGCCGATTCATTAATGCAGCTGGCACGACAGGTT
TCCCGACTGGAAAGCGGGCAGTGAGCGCAACGCAATTAATGTGAGTTAGCTCACTCATTAGGCACCCCAG
GCTTTACACTTTATGCTCCCGGCTCGTATGTTGTGTGGAATTGTGAGCGGATAACAATTTCACACAGGAA
ACAGCTATGACCATGATTACGCCAAGCGCGCAATTAACCCTCACTAAAGGGAACAAAAGCTGGGTACCGG
GCCCAATGCATTGGCGCCGCGGCCGCGAATTAAAAAACCTCCCACACCTCCCCCTGAACCTGAAACATAA
AATGAATGCAATTGTTGTTGTTAACTTGTTTATTGCAGCTTATAATGGTTACAAATAAAGCAATAGCATC
ACAAATTTCACAAATAAAGCATTTTTTTCACTGCATTCTAGTTGTGGTTTGTCCAAACTCATCAATGTAT
CTTATCATGTCTGGATCTACGTAATACGACTCACTATAGTTCTAGAGGCTCGATCACCACTTTGTACAAG
AAAGCTGGGTGGATTCACGGAGCAGCTGCGCCCATAGGGACCTGAAGCTGCAGGGCCCCCGGGCTGTCCT
GGGCCGTGTCCCCATGGGCAGCAGTGCTTAGGGTTTCCAGCCACTGCTGCTGCAGCTCTGCGGAGGAGGC
GCTCAGGTACCAGGACTGCTTGGCCCACTGCAGCTTCCACACATGCCCCGAGTCCAGCCTCTCCTCAGGG
TCCGGCACACTCAGTTTGCAGCTGGGGAGAGGGATGGTGCGGGGCAGCCGGCCGTCCTGGCTGCCTCCCT
GCAGGTGCAGCACCTGGGGATCTGACATGGGGATGGCGGCCCACACCTCGCTCCAGGTCTCACCGCTCTC
TGACAGCCGCAGGGGGCCGCAGAGCAGGCTGGGCTGGGGGTCTGCAGTGGGTGTCTTCTCTGTGCTCTCA
GGGGCCACTGGCTGTGTCAGGAAACAATCTCTGCAGACACGGCTCTGCCGGCTGTTCTCGGCCTTGAACT
CGGAGCACTTCCCACAGATGACCGCCCCACACAGCTTGCAGTGATGCCTCCTCTTGGTGATGGAGTTGAA
GGTCTCACCACAGCTCTTACAGCTCTGCTTCTCCTTGTCACGTCTGGTCTTAGAGGATAGTTTTCTGGGC
TCGAGCCCTGCTGCACCCGAACTGCCTTCGGTGGTCACCACAGGCTCCACAGGGCTGGTGCTCGTGATAG
GCATGTCTGGAGAGAGGCTGGGGTCCTCATCCTGGCTAAAGGCGCCACCAAAAGCCTTGAAGGTTTCGCT
GTTCTGTTTGTGCTTCTCGATGGTGGCCTGGATGATCTGAATCCATTCTTTCTTCTCTTCCTCTGTCCGC
GTCTGCAGCTCCAGGGACCTTTTTCTTCCCGTTATGATGAATGTATGTGCTGTGTTTGGCTTGACGATAT
CCTGCACCTGGAGGCCTGAGATGTCCATCTTCTCCCGGACGCTGAACTTCTGGCCCATGAGCCGCAGCTT
GGGCACACAGTAAAGGATCATGCTGTTGAACAGGAAGAGGTGGCGGTCCTGGGGGGTGCCGTTCTTGGCT
GACAGTTTCTGGATTTGGCCCTCCTTGATCAGTTCATTGGCCGGGTTGACAATGTCTTCTTCCCCACCCA
GCTGCTCGTACACCTCCAAGAGCTTGTGCATTTTCTCCACTTTCCGAATGGCAGCATTGGAGTGGTTGGC
GGCTGTGGAGATGAGCTCCAAGGACCTCTCCGCATCCTTCCGGTCTGGGGCGTCCTGCGGGAGCCTCTTC
AGATAGTCCTTGAGCAGCAGCTCGTACCGGGGGACCCTCTGCACGGGCTCCAGCATGTGGTGCTGCAGCG
TCAGGTTCCCGCATACCTCCTGCTTCTGGATGCTGTGGATGACGTCTTTAAACAGTGGGGAGCGCTGGGT
CCACGTGCTCACCAGCCCTACGGCTCGGTCAAAGTTCTTGACATACTCGCCGTACATCTTCAGGAATGGG
GCCAGCTTCTGCAGGATGTCCCCGAGCCGTGGGTTTGTGTCCCACTCCTCCGTGATCCGCGTCTTCAGCT
CCGGCAGCAGGAACTGCCCGTGGAAGCGGTGGATGGAGGAGATGTTAGAGAATATGCCCATGATGACTTC
TGGAGGGATCCCCGCATCCGTCAGCCTGGTGCAGAAAACCTGGTCCAGCAGGTGCAGCCGCTTCACATAG
GTCTCCTCGGTGTGCAGGAGCTCCTGGGCAATGTGGAGAAGCTTCTGGGGGCCAGAGTGCTGGGCCAGGC
CGGCATCCTTGTCAGCCTTCTGGGGGGTGTTCTCAGAGTCAGGTTCCTCACCCACGTCGCTGTCCGCCTC
CTCCTGGGGGGTGACCTTCGGGACCTGGCTGTCCAGGGCCATCTCTGCGTGCGCCCCCAGTACAGTGGGG
CTTGGGCCAGCCTCCAAGCCCTCCTCGCAGGGAAAGTTCTCTCCAGCCACACTGGAGGATGGACTGTCGA
TCCCGCTGTCCCGGTTGGGGATCTTTAAGCTACCACTCAGCTCTCCCGTGGGGCCTATGTCTGGAGAGCC
GTCCCCTGCTGCAGCCAGGCTGACAGGGTCCCCACAGTGGGCTCTGGGCCCAACAGGGAGCGCCTGAAGC
TTCCCTAGGGAGGAACTGCCAGGCCCAGTGTCTGGCATCCCTAGGGCAGCAATGGGTCCTGGAGGGGTTG
AGGACCCCCTGCCTGACTCCATGGTGGAGCCTGCTTTTTTGTACAAACTTGTGATTCGAGATCTGAGTCC
GGACTTGTACAGCTCGTCCATGCCGAGAGTGATCCCGGCGGCGGTCACGAACTCCAGCAGGACCATGTGA
TCGCGCTTCTCGTTGGGGTCTTTGCTCAGGGCGGACTGGGTGCTCAGGTAGTGGTTGTCGGGCAGCAGCA
CGGGGCCGTCGCCGATGGGGGTGTTCTGCTGGTAGTGGTCGGCGAGCTGCACGCTGCCGTCCTCGATGTT
GTGGCGGATCTTGAAGTTCACCTTGATGCCGTTCTTCTGCTTGTCGGCCATGATATAGACGTTGTGGCTG
TTGTAGTTGTACTCCAGCTTGTGCCCCAGGATGTTGCCGTCCTCCTTGAAGTCGATGCCCTTCAGCTCGA
TGCGGTTCACCAGGGTGTCGCCCTCGAACTTCACCTCGGCGCGGGTCTTGTAGTTGCCGTCGTCCTTGAA
GAAGATGGTGCGCTCCTGGACGTAGCCTTCGGGCATGGCGGACTTGAAGAAGTCGTGCTGCTTCATGTGG
TCGGGGTAGCGGCTGAAGCACTGCACGCCGTAGGTCAGGGTGGTCACGAGGGTGGGCCAGGGCACGGGCA
GCTTGCCGGTGGTGCAGATGAACTTCAGGGTCAGCTTGCCGTAGGTGGCATCGCCCTCGCCCTCGCCGGA
CACGCTGAACTTGTGGCCGTTTACGTCGCCGTCCAGCTCGACCAGGATGGGCACCACCCCGGTGAACAGC
TCCTCGCCCTTGCTCACCATGGTGGCGACCGGTAGCGCTAGCCTTGAATTCGAATCGATGGGATCCTGCA
AAAAGAACAAGTAGCTTGTATTCTATAGTGTCACCTAAATCAAGCTTGCTCCGACGTCCCCAGGCAGAAT
GGCGGTTCCCTAAACGAGCATTGCTTATATAGACCTCCCATTAGGCACGCCTACCGCCCATTTACGTCAA
TGGAACGCCCATTTGCGTCATTGCCCCTCCCCATTGACGTCAATGGGGATGTACTTGGCAGCCATCGCGG
GCCATTTACCGCCATTGACGTCAATGGGAGTACTGCCAATGTACCCTGGCGTACTTCCAATAGTAATGTA
CTTGCCAAGTTACTATTAATAGATATTGATGTACTGCCAAGTGGGCCATTTACCGTCATTGACGTCAATA
GGGGGCGTGAGAACGGATATGAATGGGCAATGAGCCATCCCATTGACGTCAATGGTGGGTGGTCCTATTG
ACGTCAATGGGCATTGAGCCAGGCGGGCCATTTACCGTAATTGACGTCAATGGGGGAGGCGCCATATACG
TCAATAGGACCGCCCATATGACGTCAATAGGAAAGACCATATATAGAGACCATTGACGTCAATGGGGGAG
TGGCTATGGGCGGTATTAGGAAGCCCCATATATGGTATATGGGACCGCCCATTGGGAGGGGCTATCTACG
TCAATAGGAAAACCCATATATGGAATACTATATGGCATAGGGCCAATACATAGTATTGAACCTGGCCAAT
AGCCATATTGGCATAGGGCCATATTGGATATTGCCTATATATTGATCCTGGCATATAGCCAATATGGCCG
CCATTATTGGCACCATGCCAATTCAATATGGCGGACTTGGCACAGGGCCAAGACCCCTCCTCAAACTTGG
CACCGTGCCAAGTAGACCCCTCCCCAGTTGGCACAGTGCCAGGTCCGCCATATTGAATTGGCATGGTGCC
AAGTCCGCCATATTGAATTGGCTGGGGTCCAGATCCACCATATTGAATTGGCACGAGTCCATATACGCCA
TATTGAATTGGCACAGGTCCAGATCCACCATATTGAATTGGCATGAGTCCATATACGCCATATTGAATTG
GCGGTCGACTGGCGTAATAGCGAAGAGGCCCGCACCGATCGCCCTTCCCAACAGTTGCGCAGCCTGAATG
GCGAATGGG
[124 nt withheld, positions 5470-5593]
C
[91 nt withheld, positions 5595-5685]
A
[49 nt withheld, positions 5687-5735]
CCTTTGACGTTGGAGTCCACGTTCTTT
[37 nt withheld, positions 5763-5799]
ACCCTATCTCGGTCTATTCTTTTGATTTATAAGGGATTTTGCCGATTTCGGCCTATTGGTTAAAAAATGA
GCTGATTTAACAAAAATTTAACGCGAATTTTAACAAAATATTAACGCTTACAATTTAGGTGGCACTTTTC
GGGGAAATGTGCGCGGAACCCCTATTTGTTTATTTTTCTAAATACATTCAAATATGTATCCGCTCATGAG
ACAATAACCCTGATAAATGCTTCAATAATATTGAAAAAGGAAGAGTATGAGTATTCAACATTTCCGTGTC
GCCCTTATTCCCTTTTTTGCGGCATTTTGCCTTCCTGTTTTTGCTCACCCAGAAACGCTGGTGAAAGTAA
AAGATGCTGAAGATCAGTTGGGTGCACGAGTGGGTTACATCGAACTGGATCTCAACAGCGGTAAGATCCT
TGAGAGTTTTCGCCCCGAAGAACGTTTTCCAATGATGAGCACTTTTAAAGTTCTGCTATGTGGCGCGGTA
TTATCCCGTATTGACGCCGGGCAAGAGCAACTCGGTCGCCGCATACACTATTCTCAGAATGACTTGGTTG
AGTACTCACCAGTCACAGAAAAGCATCTTACGGATGGCATGACAGTAAGAGAATTATGCAGTGCTGCCAT
AACCATGAGTGATAACACTGCGGCCAACTTACTTCTGACAACGATCGGAGGACCGAAGGAGCTAACCGCT
TTTTTGCACAACATGGGGGATCATGTAACTCGCCTTGATCGTTGGGAACCGGAGCTGAATGAAGCCATAC
CAAACGACGAGCGTGACACCACGATGCCTGTAGCAATGGCAACAACGTTGCGCAAACTATTAACTGGCGA
ACTACTTACTCTAGCTTCCCGGCAACAATTAATAGACTGGATGGAGGCGGATAAAGTTGCAGGACCACTT
CTGCGCTCGGCCCTTCCGGCTGGCTGGTTTATTGCTGATAAATCTGGAGCCGGTGAGCGTGGGTCTCGCG
GTATCATTGCAGCACTGGGGCCAGATGGTAAGCCCTCCCGTATCGTAGTTATCTACACGACGGGGAGTCA
GGCAACTATGGATGAACGAAATAGACAGATCGCTGAGATAGGTGCCTCACTGATTAAGCATTGGTAACTG
TCAGACCAAGTTTACTCATATATACTTTAGATTGATTTAAAACTTCATTTTTAATTTAAAAGGATCTAGG
TGAAGATCCTTTTTGATAATCTCATGACCAAAATCCCTTAACGTGAGTTTTCGTTCCACTGAGCGTCAGA
CCCCGTAGAAAAGATCAAAGGATCTTC
